Addgene plasmid #222104: LHZ1494
Purpose: Triple sgRNAs expression plasmid in Kluyveromyces marxianus.
Depositing lab: Yongming Wang. Depositing organization: Fudan University.
Backbone
  Vector backbone: KmARS1/CEN5
  Vector type: Yeast Expression, CRISPR
Growth in bacteria
  Bacterial resistance: Ampicillin, 100 μg/mL
  Growth temperature: 37°C
  Growth strain: NEB Stable
  Copy number: Low Copy
Gene/Insert
  Gene/Insert name: sg1RNA, sg4RNA, sg7RNA
  gRNA/shRNA sequence: sg1RNA: aattgggggaattataagcgt; sg4RNA: tagaaaaacagtagtggaagg; sg7RNA:gtacacagcattggaaatacc
Terms and licenses: Academic/Nonprofit Terms; Industry Terms: Not Available to Industry
Depositor comments: sg1RNA targets position CP015059.1 (1,020,628..1,020,648) of K. marxianus ASM185444v2 genome assembly. sg4RNA targets position CP015055.1 (601,263..601,283) of K. marxianus ASM185444v2 genome assembly. sg7RNA targets position CP015057.1 (232,396..232,416) of K. marxianus ASM185444v2 genome assembly.
How to cite: LHZ1494 was a gift from Yongming Wang (Addgene plasmid # 222104 ; http://n2t.net/addgene:222104 ; RRID:Addgene_222104)
