[The description below was written by a language model from this plasmid's Addgene catalogue record and pLannotate feature annotations shown in this document.]
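Description:
LHZ1494 is a 6.4 kb yeast CRISPR guide-expression plasmid for Kluyveromyces marxianus, built on a KmARS1/CEN5 backbone. This backbone name indicates a K. marxianus autonomously replicating sequence paired with a centromere for stable episomal maintenance in that yeast, although these elements were not picked up by the automated annotation and probably lie in the unannotated stretch between the SP6 promoter and the first guide cassette. In E. coli the plasmid replicates from a ColE1/pUC-type origin and is selected with ampicillin through the bla gene. The catalogue lists it as low copy. Selection in yeast is provided by the hphMX6 cassette, which confers hygromycin resistance and ends in the Ashbya gossypii TEF terminator.

The payload consists of three independent single-guide RNA cassettes, sg1RNA, sg4RNA and sg7RNA. Each carries a Staphylococcus aureus Cas9 guide scaffold followed by a SUP4 RNA polymerase III terminator. Two cassettes are preceded by an annotated tRNA element, which typically supplies internal Pol III promoter activity and is cleaved away to release the mature guide. The third is driven by the S. cerevisiae SNR52 promoter. According to the depositor, the three guides target loci on three different sequence records of the K. marxianus genome assembly, so the plasmid programs simultaneous cutting or editing at three positions. No Cas9 coding sequence is annotated, so the SaCas9 nuclease implied by the scaffold must presumably come from another plasmid or an engineered host strain. The short rop, bom, lacI and dU6-3 hits, along with the SP6 and T7 promoters, appear to be backbone remnants or spurious matches without a stated role.
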