Features (pLannotate 1.2.2; 21 found; start..end, strand, type, name):
    723..827     -  promoter       AmpR promoter: bla
    922..957     +  CDS            rop (fragment): Rop protein, which maintains plasmids at low copy number; rop
   1059..1110    +  misc_feature   bom (fragment): basis of mobility region from pBR322
   1173..1191    +  promoter       SP6 promoter: promoter for bacteriophage SP6 RNA polymerase
   2155..2171    +  promoter       dU6-3 promoter (fragment): RNA polymerase III promoter for Drosophila U6-3 snRNA (Port et al., 2014)
   2487..2596    +  ncRNA          tRNA: Accession: RF00005 - tRNA
   2619..2694    +  misc_RNA       Sa gRNA scaffold: guide RNA scaffold for the Staphylococcus aureus CRISPR/Cas9 system
   2695..2714    +  terminator     SUP4 terminator: transcription terminator for the S. cerevisiae SUP4 tRNA gene
   2737..2755    -  promoter       T7 promoter: promoter for bacteriophage T7 RNA polymerase
   2769..3037    +  promoter       SNR52 promoter: promoter for the S. cerevisiae small nucleolar RNA gene SNR52
   3059..3134    +  misc_RNA       Sa gRNA scaffold: guide RNA scaffold for the Staphylococcus aureus CRISPR/Cas9 system
   3135..3154    +  terminator     SUP4 terminator: transcription terminator for the S. cerevisiae SUP4 tRNA gene
   3233..4808    +  gene           hphMX6: yeast selectable marker conferring hygromycin resistance
   4611..4808    +  terminator     TEF terminator: Ashbya gossypii TEF terminator
   4908..5017    +  ncRNA          tRNA: Accession: RF00005 - tRNA
   5040..5115    +  misc_RNA       Sa gRNA scaffold: guide RNA scaffold for the Staphylococcus aureus CRISPR/Cas9 system
   5116..5135    +  terminator     SUP4 terminator: transcription terminator for the S. cerevisiae SUP4 tRNA gene
   5195..5213    -  promoter       T7 promoter: promoter for bacteriophage T7 RNA polymerase
   5235..5288    -  CDS            lacI (fragment): lac repressor; lacI; The lac repressor binds to the lac operator to inhibit transcription in E. coli. This inhibition can be relieved by adding lactose or isopropyl-β-D-thiogalactopyranoside (IPTG).
   5471..6059    -  rep_origin     ori: high-copy-number ColE1/pMB1/pBR322/pUC origin of replication
   6230..722     -  CDS            AmpR (across the origin): β-lactamase; bla; confers resistance to ampicillin, carbenicillin, and related antibiotics
>Addgene plasmid #222104 | LHZ1494 | addgene full sequence | sequence record 454353 | Addgene NGS Result
CGAGACCCACGCTCACCGGCTCCAGATTTATCAGCAATAAACCAGCCAGCCGGAAGGGCCGAGCGCAGAA
GTGGTCCTGCAACTTTATCCGCCTCCATCCAGTCTATTAATTGTTGCCGGGAAGCTAGAGTAAGTAGTTC
GCCAGTTAATAGTTTGCGCAACGTTGTTGCCATTGCTACAGGCATCGTGGTGTCACGCTCGTCGTTTGGT
ATGGCTTCATTCAGCTCCGGTTCCCAACGATCAAGGCGAGTTACATGATCCCCCATGTTGTGCAAAAAAG
CGGTTAGCTCCTTCGGTCCTCCGATCGTTGTCAGAAGTAAGTTGGCCGCAGTGTTATCACTCATGGTTAT
GGCAGCACTGCATAATTCTCTTACTGTCATGCCATCCGTAAGATGCTTTTCTGTGACTGGTGAGTACTCA
ACCAAGTCATTCTGAGAATAGTGTATGCGGCGACCGAGTTGCTCTTGCCCGGCGTCAATACGGGATAATA
CCGCGCCACATAGCAGAACTTTAAAAGTGCTCATCATTGGAAAACGTTCTTCGGGGCGAAAACTCTCAAG
GATCTTACCGCTGTTGAGATCCAGTTCGATGTAACCCACTCGTGCACCCAACTGATCTTCAGCATCTTTT
ACTTTCACCAGCGTTTCTGGGTGAGCAAAAACAGGAAGGCAAAATGCCGCAAAAAAGGGAATAAGGGCGA
CACGGAAATGTTGAATACTCATACTCTTCCTTTTTCAATATTATTGAAGCATTTATCAGGGTTATTGTCT
CATGAGCGGATACATATTTGAATGTATTTAGAAAAATAAACAAATAGGGGTTCCGCGCACATTTCCCCGA
AAAGTGCCACCTGACGTCTAAGAAACCATTATTATCATGACATTAACCTATAAAAATAGGCGTATCACGA
GGCCCTTTCGTCTCGCGCGTTTCGGTGATGACGGTGAAAACCTCTGACACATGCAGCTCCCGGAGACGGT
CACAGCTTGTCTGTAAGCGGATGCCGGGAGCAGACAAGCCCGTCAGGGCGCGTCAGCGGGTGTTGGCGGG
TGTCGGGGCTGGCTTAACTATGCGGCATCAGAGCAGATTGTACTGAGAGTGCACCATATGGACATATTGT
CGTTAGAACGCGGCTACAATTAATACATAACCTTATGTATCATACACATACGATTTAGGTGACACTATAG
AACGCGGCCGCCAGCTGAAGCTTTCGATTGAAGTTTTGTCCAACTATCCACTATGGATATGCGTTTTGTT
GATTAACCTTAAATAACACGTATTTCGCATTTTCCAAAAGCCTTTTTTCATAACTACAAACTAACTATTT
TTGTTTATTTTACATCAGTAAATTATGCGCAGAAAATATGTAAGGCTATATACTCAATATAGTGGAAGAG
CCTCTGGCTACTTAATCTGGGTTCATATATTCTGTCAGTGGTATAGTAAATTTAAATAGTGAATTTGGGC
GCATGTAGAGAGATCTTTTGATTAATAACCCAGTATTTGATTCTTGAATGTTATTTGTCTCTTATTAAGT
ATTTCAGTTTGATTTATATATTTTGAAAGTAATTGTTGCTTTACCTTCCAAACAATAAAAAAATATAAAA
AAATGTAAAAAATATAATAAATATTAAATAAAATACTACTTGTTTGAAAATCAGAGAAAATCCACCAAAA
TATCAATCATTTCAAGGATTTCCGAACCAAGTTCGAGATAGTCCTTTAAGGTCAGTAAAATTCAGTTGCA
CGTATAACAGATATTTTTCATTTTGTTCCAATTTAAAAGTCCCCCATTTTTAAAATTATTGAAAATAAAA
ATTAAAAAATTAAAAGGAATCTCTCTATGTCACTTTAAAATAAATAAATTGAAAATGATATATCGTTAAA
AGTCAACCGCAACACCACCTATTTCTAAGAGGAGAGTTCTAAAAAAATCATAGTACCACACAGGTAAACT
AAAACAGCTAAATTCAACATAATACCTGTGGATATAATTACATACAAAAATATAATTAAAAAAATACATT
AAAAATAATTTATTTTTGTAAAACCCATAAAATATATTTTACTTTCGGAACAACTTTTTAACTTATAATT
TTGTTTTAAATAAAAACGTTGTATTTAAAAATAATAAAATATTAAGTAAAAATTTAAAGCATATTTATTT
AAAATATAAAATACTACTAAAATTACTCTAAACTTCAAAATAAAAAAATAATAAATTATATAGTTTTAAA
ATTAATAATTTGTATACACGTGACCAGACCATAATAGTTTTCTTTTCTTGAAACTGCCATGAATTTAATA
GATTTTTTTTACACATATTTACAGTAAGTTTTGTTTTTACGTTGAATTAATATTGTATACGTACTTAGAA
GGATAACTTCCAACTATGAATATGTAGGTTAAAAGGTAAATAGAGAAGCCTTACTTTTATCAGAAATGAA
AGGAGCTCGTCGACAATTTCTCTTCTACCACGAACTCGACACTGTAGTCTAGTGGTTTAGGATACTCCCC
TTCCACTTAACAAGTTGCTTCCTAAAAAGAAGTAACAAGGCGAGGGAGTGACACGGGTTCGAATCCCGTC
AGTGTCAAATTGGGGGAATTATAAGCGTGTTTTAGTACTCTGGAAACAGAATCTACTAAAACAAGGCAAA
ATGCCGTGTTTATCTCGTCAACTTGTTGGCGAGATTTTTTTGTTTTTTATGTCTGCGGCCGCGGTACCCA
ATTCGCCCTATAGTGAGTCGTATTAGTTAATTAACGCTTCTTTGAAAAGATAATGTATGATTATGCTTTC
ACTCATATTTATACAGAAACTTGATGTTTTCTTTCGAGTATATACAAGGTGATTACATGTACGTTTGAAG
TACAACTCTAGATTTTGTAGTGCCCTCTTGGGCTAGCGGTAAAGGTGCGCATTTTTTCACACCCTACAAT
GTTCTGTTCAAAAGATTTTGGTCAAACGCTGTAGAAGTGAAAGTTGGTGCGCATGTTTCGGCGTTCGAAA
CTTCTCCGCAGTGAAAGATAAATGATCTAGAAAAACAGTAGTGGAAGGGTTTTAGTACTCTGGAAACAGA
ATCTACTAAAACAAGGCAAAATGCCGTGTTTATCTCGTCAACTTGTTGGCGAGATTTTTTTGTTTTTTAT
GTCTGCGGCCGCGGTACCCAATTCGCCCTATAGGCACTGGTCTGTTTAGCTTGCCTTGTCCCCGCCGGGT
CACCCGGCCAGCGACATGGAGGCCCAGAATACCCTCCTTGACAGTCTTGACGTGCGCAGCTCAGGGGCAT
GATGTGACTGTCGCCCGTACATTTAGCCCATACATCCCCATGTATAATCATTTGCATCCATACATTTTGA
TGGCCGCACGGCGCGAAGCAAAAATTACGGCTCCTCGCTGCGGACCTGCGAGCAGGGAAACGCTCCCCTC
ACAGACGCGTTGAATTGTCCCCACGCCGCGCCCCTGTAGAGAAATATAAAAGGTTAGGATTTGCCACTGA
GGTTCTTCTTTCATATACTTCCTTTTAAAATCTTGCTAGGATACAGTTCTCACATCACATCCGAACATAA
ACAACCATGGGTAAAAAGCCTGAACTCACCGCGACGTCTGTCGAGAAGTTTCTGATCGAAAAGTTCGACA
GCGTCTCCGACCTGATGCAGCTCTCGGAGGGCGAAGAATCTCGTGCTTTCAGCTTCGATGTAGGAGGGCG
TGGATATGTCCTGCGGGTAAATAGCTGCGCCGATGGTTTCTACAAAGATCGTTATGTTTATCGGCACTTT
GCATCGGCCGCGCTCCCGATTCCGGAAGTGCTTGACATTGGGGAATTCAGCGAGAGCCTGACCTATTGCA
TCTCCCGCCGTGCACAGGGTGTCACGTTGCAAGACCTGCCTGAAACCGAACTGCCCGCTGTTCTGCAGCC
GGTCGCGGAGGCCATGGATGCGATCGCTGCGGCCGATCTTAGCCAGACGAGCGGGTTCGGCCCATTCGGA
CCGCAAGGAATCGGTCAATACACTACATGGCGTGATTTCATATGCGCGATTGCTGATCCCCATGTGTATC
ACTGGCAAACTGTGATGGACGACACCGTCAGTGCGTCCGTCGCGCAGGCTCTCGATGAGCTGATGCTTTG
GGCCGAGGACTGCCCCGAAGTCCGGCACCTCGTGCACGCGGATTTCGGCTCCAACAATGTCCTGACGGAC
AATGGCCGCATAACAGCGGTCATTGACTGGAGCGAGGCGATGTTCGGGGATTCCCAATACGAGGTCGCCA
ACATCTTCTTCTGGAGGCCGTGGTTGGCTTGTATGGAGCAGCAGACGCGCTACTTCGAGCGGAGGCATCC
GGAGCTTGCAGGATCGCCGCGGCTCCGGGCGTATATGCTCCGCATTGGTCTTGACCAACTCTATCAGAGC
TTGGTTGACGGCAATTTCGATGATGCAGCTTGGGCGCAGGGTCGATGCGACGCAATCGTCCGATCCGGAG
CCGGGACTGTCGGGCGTACACAAATCGCCCGCAGAAGCGCGGCCGTCTGGACCGATGGCTGTGTAGAAGT
ACTCGCCGATAGTGGAAACCGACGCCCCAGCACTCGTCCGAGGGCAAAGGAATAATCAGTACTGACAATA
AAAAGATTCTTGTTTTCAAGAACTTGTCATTTGTATAGTTTTTTTATATTGTAGTTGTTCTATTTTAATC
AAATGTTAGCGTGATTTATATTTTTTTTCGCCTCGACATCATCTGCCCAGATGCGAAGTTAAGTGCGCAG
AAAGTAATATCATGCGTCAATCGTATGTGAATGCTGGTCGCTATACTGCTGTCGATTCGATACTAACGCC
GCCATCCAGTGTCGAAAACGAGCTCGAATTCATCGATGATATCAGATCCACTAGTAATTTCTCTTCTACC
ACGAACTCGACACTGTAGTCTAGTGGTTTAGGATACTCCCCTTCCACTTAACAAGTTGCTTCCTAAAAAG
AAGTAACAAGGCGAGGGAGTGACACGGGTTCGAATCCCGTCAGTGTCAGTACACAGCATTGGAAATACCG
TTTTAGTACTCTGGAAACAGAATCTACTAAAACAAGGCAAAATGCCGTGTTTATCTCGTCAACTTGTTGG
CGAGATTTTTTTGTTTTTTATGTCTGCGGCCGCGGTACCCAATTCGCCCTATAGGGCCTATGCGGCCGCG
GATCTGCCGGTCTCCCTATAGTGAGTCGTATTAATTTCGATAAGCCAGGTTAACCTGCATTAATGAATCG
GCCAACGCGCGGGGAGAGGCGGTTTGCGTATTGGGCGCTCTTCCGCTTCCTCGCTCACTGACTCGCTGCG
CTCGGTCGTTCGGCTGCGGCGAGCGGTATCAGCTCACTCAAAGGCGGTAATACGGTTATCCACAGAATCA
GGGGATAACGCAGGAAAGAACATGTGAGCAAAAGGCCAGCAAAAGGCCAGGAACCGTAAAAAGGCCGCGT
TGCTGGCGTTTTTCCATAGGCTCCGCCCCCCTGACGAGCATCACAAAAATCGACGCTCAAGTCAGAGGTG
GCGAAACCCGACAGGACTATAAAGATACCAGGCGTTTCCCCCTGGAAGCTCCCTCGTGCGCTCTCCTGTT
CCGACCCTGCCGCTTACCGGATACCTGTCCGCCTTTCTCCCTTCGGGAAGCGTGGCGCTTTCTCATAGCT
CACGCTGTAGGTATCTCAGTTCGGTGTAGGTCGTTCGCTCCAAGCTGGGCTGTGTGCACGAACCCCCCGT
TCAGCCCGACCGCTGCGCCTTATCCGGTAACTATCGTCTTGAGTCCAACCCGGTAAGACACGACTTATCG
CCACTGGCAGCAGCCACTGGTAACAGGATTAGCAGAGCGAGGTATGTAGGCGGTGCTACAGAGTTCTTGA
AGTGGTGGCCTAACTACGGCTACACTAGAAGAACAGTATTTGGTATCTGCGCTCTGCTGAAGCCAGTTAC
CTTCGGAAAAAGAGTTGGTAGCTCTTGATCCGGCAAACAAACCACCGCTGGTAGCGGTGGTTTTTTTGTT
TGCAAGCAGCAGATTACGCGCAGAAAAAAAGGATCTCAAGAAGATCCTTTGATCTTTTCTACGGGGTCTG
ACGCTCAGTGGAACGAAAACTCACGTTAAGGGATTTTGGTCATGAGATTATCAAAAAGGATCTTCACCTA
GATCCTTTTAAATTAAAAATGAAGTTTTAAATCAATCTAAAGTATATATGAGTAAACTTGGTCTGACAGT
TACCAATGCTTAATCAGTGAGGCACCTATCTCAGCGATCTGTCTATTTCGTTCATCCATAGTTGCCTGAC
TCCCCGTCGTGTAGATAACTACGATACGGGAGGGCTTACCATCTGGCCCCAGTGCTGCAATGATACCG
